Addgene plasmid #190430: Flag-hTEX14
Purpose: Expresses Flag-tagged human TEX14 in mammalian cells
Depositing lab: Ken-Ichi Takemaru. Depositing organization: Stony Brook University.
Backbone
  Vector backbone: pCD-betaG-FLAG
  Backbone size w/o insert (bp): 4118
  Total vector size (bp): 8590
  Vector type: Mammalian Expression
Growth in bacteria
  Bacterial resistance: Ampicillin, 100 μg/mL
  Growth temperature: 37°C
  Growth strain: DH5alpha
  Copy number: High Copy
Gene/Insert
  Gene/Insert name: TEX14
  Species: H. sapiens (human)
  Insert size (bp): 4476
  Entrez Gene: TEX14 (a.k.a. CT113, SPGF23)
  Promoter: CMV
  Tag / fusion protein: Flag (N terminal on backbone)
  Cloning method: Restriction Enzyme; 5′ cloning site EcoRI (not destroyed); 3′ cloning site XhoI (destroyed during cloning)
  Sequencing primers: 5′ GCGTGCCTAATGGGAGGTCT
Terms and licenses: Academic/Nonprofit Terms; Industry Terms: Not Available to Industry
How to cite: Flag-hTEX14 was a gift from Ken-Ichi Takemaru (Addgene plasmid # 190430 ; http://n2t.net/addgene:190430 ; RRID:Addgene_190430)
