[The description below was written by a language model from this plasmid's Addgene catalogue record and pLannotate feature annotations shown in this document.]
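Description:
Flag-hTEX14 is a mammalian expression plasmid built on the pCD-betaG-FLAG backbone that drives production of N-terminally Flag-tagged human TEX14. The catalogue lists a total size of about 8.6 kb, of which roughly 4.5 kb is the TEX14 insert, cloned by restriction enzymes between EcoRI (retained) and XhoI (destroyed). It is propagated in E. coli as a high-copy plasmid through a ColE1/pUC-type origin and selected with ampicillin via the β-lactamase gene. An f1 origin is also present, along with remnants of a lac region (lac promoter and operator, CAP site, lacI and lacZα fragments) inherited from the cloning vector. No mammalian selection marker is annotated, which suggests the plasmid is mainly suited to transient transfection.

The expression cassette begins with a CMV promoter, which the feature annotation identifies more specifically as the simian cytomegalovirus IE94 enhancer/promoter spanning the sequence origin. An SP6 promoter follows it. A short Flag epitope sequence, annotated as a fragment of 3xFLAG and supplied by the backbone, sits directly upstream of the TEX14 open reading frame, and an SV40 polyadenylation signal terminates the transcript. Partial T7 and complete T3 phage promoters lie downstream in the reverse orientation.

TEX14 is required for forming the stable intercellular bridges that connect differentiating germ cells, and for kinetochore–microtubule attachment in mitosis. It acts in part by binding CEP55 and blocking CEP55's interactions with ALIX and TSG101. The Flag tag allows the expressed protein to be detected or immunoprecipitated in transfected cells, supporting studies of its localization and interactions.
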