Features (pLannotate 1.2.2; 16 found; start..end, strand, type, name):
    845..863     +  promoter       SP6 promoter: promoter for bacteriophage SP6 RNA polymerase
    901..927     +  CDS            3xFLAG (fragment): three tandem FLAG® epitope tags
    937..5427    +  CDS            TEX14: TEX14_HUMAN - Also known as SGK307. Experimental evidence at protein level: Swiss-Prot protein existence level 1. Required both for the formation of intercellular bridges during meiosis and for kinetochore-microtubule attachment during mitosis. Intercellular bridges are evolutionarily conserved structures that connect differentiating germ cells and are required for spermatogenesis and male fertility. Acts by promoting the conversion of midbodies into intercellular bridges via its interaction with CEP55: interaction with CEP55 inhibits the interaction between CEP55 and PDCD6IP/ALIX and TSG101,
   5446..5463    -  promoter       T7 promoter (fragment): promoter for bacteriophage T7 RNA polymerase
   5468..5602    -  polyA_signal   SV40 poly(A) signal: SV40 polyadenylation signal
   5715..5733    -  promoter       T3 promoter: promoter for bacteriophage T3 RNA polymerase
   5778..5794    -  protein_bind   lac operator: The lac repressor binds to the lac operator to inhibit transcription in E. coli. This inhibition can be relieved by adding lactose or isopropyl-β-D-thiogalactopyranoside (IPTG). lac repressor encoded by lacI
   5802..5832    -  promoter       lac promoter: promoter for the E. coli lac operon
   5847..5868    -  protein_bind   CAP binding site: CAP binding activates transcription in the presence of cAMP. E. coli catabolite activator protein
   5881..5973    -  CDS            lacI (fragment): lac repressor; lacI; The lac repressor binds to the lac operator to inhibit transcription in E. coli. This inhibition can be relieved by adding lactose or isopropyl-β-D-thiogalactopyranoside (IPTG).
   6156..6744    -  rep_origin     ori: high-copy-number ColE1/pMB1/pBR322/pUC origin of replication
   6915..7775    -  CDS            AmpR: β-lactamase; bla; confers resistance to ampicillin, carbenicillin, and related antibiotics
   7776..7880    -  promoter       AmpR promoter: bla
   7933..8361    -  rep_origin     f1 ori (sequence partly withheld): f1 bacteriophage origin of replication; arrow indicates direction of (+) strand synthesis
   8366..8432    -  CDS            lacZα (fragment): LacZα fragment of β-galactosidase; lacZ fragment
   8439..810     +  promoter       CMV IE94 promoter (across the origin): enhancer/promoter region of simian cytomegalovirus major immediate early transcription unit IE94
>Addgene plasmid #190430 | Flag-hTEX14 | addgene full sequence | sequence record 371154 | Addgene NGS Result
ACCTGGCACTGTGCCAACTGGGGAGGGGTCTACTTGGCACGGTGCCAAGTTTGAGGAGGGGTCTTGGCCC
TGTGCCAAGTCCGCCATATTGAATTGGCATGGTGCCAATAATGGCGGCCATATTGGCTATATGCCAGGAT
CAATATATAGGCAATATCCAATATGGCCCTATGCCAATATGGCTATTGGCCAGGTTCAATACTATGTATT
GGCCCTATGCCATATAGTATTCCATATATGGGTTTTCCTATTGACGTAGATAGCCCCTCCCAATGGGCGG
TCCCATATACCATATATGGGGCTTCCTAATACCGCCCATAGCCACTCCCCCATTGACGTCAATGGTCTCT
ATATATGGTCTTTCCTATTGACGTCATATGGGCGGTCCTATTGACGTATATGGCGCCTCCCCCATTGACG
TCAATTACGGTAAATGGCCCGCCTGGCTCAATGCCCATTGACGTCAATAGGACCACCCACCATTGACGTC
AATGGGATGGCTCATTGCCCATTCATATCCGTTCTCACGCCCCCTATTGACGTCAATGACGGTAAATGGC
CCACTTGGCAGTACATCAATATCTATTAATAGTAACTTGGCAAGTACATTACTATTGGAAGTACGCCAGG
GTACATTGGCAGTACTCCCATTGACGTCAATGGCGGTAAATGGCCCGCGATGGCTGCCAAGTACATCCCC
ATTGACGTCAATGGGGAGGGGCAATGACGCAAATGGGCGTTCCATTGACGTAAATGGGCGGTAGGCGTGC
CTAATGGGAGGTCTATATAAGCAATGCTCGTTTAGGGAACCGCCATTCTGCCTGGGGACGTCGGAGCAAG
CTTGATTTAGGTGACACTATAGAATACAAGCTACTTGTTCTTTTTGCAGGATCCACCATGGATTACAAGG
ATGACGACGATAAGATCTCGAATTCCATGTCTCGGGCTGTTCGTCTTCCAGTCCCCTGTCCTGTTCAACT
TGGTACCTTAAGAAATGACTCCCTGGAAGCTCAGCTTCATGAGTATGTCAAACAAGGGAACTATGTGAAA
GTGAAGAAAATTCTTAAGAAAGGAATTTATGTTGATGCAGTTAACTCCTTGGGCCAAACAGCACTTTTTG
TTGCGGCGTTATTGGGCCTTAGGAAATTCGTTGATGTTCTGGTGGATTATGGATCAGATCCAAATCACCG
CTGCTTTGATGGGAGCACCCCTGTCCATGCAGCAGCATTTTCGGGCAATCAGTGGATCCTTAGCAAACTG
CTGGATGCAGGAGGTGACCTGCGACTCCACGATGAGAGGGGTCAAAACCCGAAGACTTGGGCTTTGACAG
CAGGAAAGGAGCGTAGCACCCAGATAGTGGAGTTCATGCAGCGCTGTGCCTCACACATGCAGGCCATCAT
CCAGGGCTTCTCTTACGACCTCCTGAAGAAGATAGACTCCCCGCAGCGGCTTGTCTACAGCCCGTCCTGG
TGTGGGGGCCTCGTGCAGGGAAACCCTAATGGCTCTCCTAACCGACTGCTTAAAGCTGGAGTCATTTCTG
CTCAAAATATCTACAGCTTTGGTTTTGGGAAGGCTATGCCTTGGTTTCAGTTTTATCTTACTGGGGCGAC
ACAGATGGCCTATCTAGGATCTCTTCCGGTCATTGGAGAAAAGGAAGTGATTCAAGCTGATGATGAGCCC
ACCTTCTCTTTCTTCAGCGGCCCCTACATGGTCATGACCAACCTAGTGTGGAATGGGAGCAGGGTCACAG
TGAAAGAGCTGAATCTCCCCACCCACCCACACTGCAGCAGGCTGCGGCTGGCCGACTTGTTAATTGCCGA
GCAGGAACACAGCAGCAAGCTGCGGCACCCCTACTTGCTACAGTTGATGGCTGTGTGTCTCTCCCAGGAC
CTAGAGAAAACCCGCCTTGTGTACGAGCGCATCACTATCGGCACATTGTTCAGTGTCCTTCATGAACGAC
GGTCCCAGTTCCCAGTGCTGCACATGGAGGTGATTGTGCACCTGCTGCTCCAGATATCTGATGCCCTGAG
ATACCTGCATTTCCAGGGGTTTATCCACCGCTCCCTCAGCTCCTATGCTGTCCATATCATCTCCCCTGGT
GAAGCGAGGCTGACCAACCTGGAGTACATGTTGGAAAGCGAGGACAGAGGTGTACAGAGGGACCTGACTC
GAGTGCCCCTTCCTACGCAGCTATACAACTGGGCCGCACCAGAAGTGATCTTACAGAAGGCAGCCACAGT
GAAATCAGACATCTACAGCTTTTCTATGATCATGCAGGAGATTTTAACAGATGACATACCCTGGAAGGGC
TTAGATGGCTCAGTTGTTAAAAAAGCCGTAGTCTCGGGGAATTATTTAGAAGCTGATGTCAGGCTTCCGA
AACCTTACTATGATATTGTTAAGTCAGGCATCCACGTCAAGCAGAAAGACCGAACTATGAACCTTCAAGA
TATCCGGTATATTCTGAAGAATGACTTAAAGGATTTTACTGGAGCCCAGAGAACTCAACCAACCGAGAGC
CCCAGAGTGCAGAGATACGGACTCCATCCCGATGTCAATGTCTATCTAGGACTGACTTCAGAACACCCCA
GAGAGACACCTGACATGGAAATCATAGAACTAAAGGAAATGGGCAGTCAACCTCATTCACCAAGGGTTCA
CTCTTTATTCACTGAGGGGACACTAGATCCTCAGGCCCCAGATCCATGTCTGATGGCCAGGGAGACTCAG
AATCAAGATGCTCCTTGCCCTGCTCCATTTATGGCAGAAGAGGCCAGCAGCCCCAGCACAGGTCAGCCAA
GCCTCTGCAGTTTCGAAATCAACGAGATCTACTCAGGCTGCTTGATTTTGGAAGATGACATAGAAGAGCC
TCCAGGAGCTGCTTCATCTTTGGAGGCAGACGGACCTAACCAGGTAGATGAACTGAAATCCATGGAAGAA
GAGCTGGATAAGATGGAGAGAGAGGCGTGTTGTTTTGGCAGTGAGGATGAGAGCTCTTCAAAAGCTGAGA
CAGAGTACTCTTTTGATGACTGGGACTGGCAAAACGGTTCACTCAGTTCACTCAGCCTTCCTGAGTCAAC
CAGAGAAGCCAAGAGCAATTTGAACAACATGTCCACGACTGAGGAGTATCTCATCAGTAAGTGTGTGCTG
GATCTAAAGATTATGCAGACAATAATGCACGAGAATGATGATAGGCTGAGGAATATCGAGCAGATATTAG
ATGAAGTCGAGATGAAACAGAAGGAACAGGAAGAGCGCATGTCTTTATGGGCCACTTCAAGAGAGTTTAC
AAATGCCTACAAGTTACCTCTGGCCGTGGGCCCTCCATCTTTAAACTATATTCCTCCTGTCCTACAGCTT
TCAGGGGGTCAGAAGCCAGACACCAGTGGCAACTACCCAACCCTACCAAGATTTCCAAGAATGCTGCCGA
CTCTTTGTGACCCTGGAAAACAGAACACAGATGAACAATTTCAGTGCACTCAAGGAGCCAAGGACAGTTT
GGAAACAAGCAGGATCCAAAATACCAGTAGCCAGGGAAGACCTAGAGAGTCCACTGCCCAAGCCAAAGCC
ACACAGTTTAATAGTGCACTCTTCACTCTGTCAAGCCACCGGCAGGGACCTTCTGCATCACCCAGCTGTC
ACTGGGACTCTACCAGGATGAGTGTGGAACCTGTTTCTTCTGAAATCTATAATGCAGAGTCCAGAAATAA
AGATGATGGAAAGGTACACTTAAAATGGAAAATGGAGGTGAAAGAAATGGCAAAGAAAGCAGCTACTGGA
CAGCTCACAGTACCTCCTTGGCATCCTCAGAGTAGTCTGACTTTAGAGAGCGAGGCTGAAAATGAGCCCG
ACGCCCTGCTGCAGCCCCCCATTAGGAGCCCAGAAAACACGGATTGGCAGCGAGTTATTGAGTATCATAG
GGAAAATGATGAGCCCAGAGGAAATGGCAAGTTTGACAAGACGGGCAACAATGACTGTGACAGTGACCAG
CATGGCAGACAGCCCAGGCTTGGAAGCTTCACCAGTATCAGGCACCCATCTCCCAGACAAAAGGAGCAAC
CAGAGCATAGTGAAGCCTTCCAAGCAAGTTCTGACACATTGGTGGCTGTAGAGAAATCTTACAGTCATCA
GTCCATGCAATCAACTTGTTCACCAGAGTCTTCTGAGGATATAACAGATGAATTTTTAACTCCAGACGGT
GAATATTTTTACTCCTCGACTGCTCAAGAAAACTTAGCTCTAGAGACCTCGAGTCCCATAGAAGAGGACT
TTGAAGGAATACAAGGTGCATTTGCCCAACCTCAAGTCTCTGGTGAGGAAAAGTTCCAAATGAGAAAAAT
TCTTGGAAAGAATGCTGAGATTTTGCCCAGGTCTCAATTTCAACCTGTACGAAGTACTGAAGATGAACAA
GAAGAGACATCAAAGGAGTCACCAAAGGAACTGAAAGAGAAAGACATATCATTGACGGATATTCAAGACC
TGTCTAGTATCTCCTATGAACCAGACAGCTCTTTTAAGGAAGCTTCATGCAAAACACCCAAAATAAACCA
TGCACCTACCAGTGTCAGCACTCCACTCAGCCCAGGGTCCGTTTCTTCAGCTGCCAGTCAGTATAAAGAC
TGCCTTGAAAGTATCACATTTCAGGTTAAGACAGAGTTTGCCTCTTGCTGGAACAGTCAAGAATTTATTC
AAACTTTGTCTGATGACTTTATAAGTGTCCGAGAGAGAGCAAAGAAACTGGATTCTCTCCTTACTTCCTC
TGAAACTCCCCCTTCAAGACTGACTGGTCTTAAAAGATTGTCTTCATTTATTGGGGCTGGATCCCCCAGC
CTTGTTAAGGCATGTGACTCATCACCACCCCATGCCACCCAGAGAAGGAGCCTGCCTAAAGTAGAAGCCT
TCTCACAGCATCACATTGATGAGCTGCCACCACCATCTCAGGAGCTACTTGATGACATTGAGCTCTTGAA
ACAGCAGCAGGGCTCATCCACGGTGTTGCATGAGAACACAGCAAGTGATGGAGGAGGCACTGCAAATGAT
CAAAGGCACTTAGAAGAACAAGAAACTGACAGTAAAAAAGAAGATAGTAGTATGCCTTTGTCCAAAGAAA
CTGAAGATCTTGGAGAGGACACAGAGAGAGCTCACTCTACTCTGGATGAGGACCTGGAAAGATGGCTGCA
GCCACCTGAGGAGAGCGTGGAGCTACAAGACCTTCCCAAGGGCTCTGAAAGGGAGACAAATATCAAAGAT
CAAAAAGTTGGTGAAGAGAAAAGAAAAAGGGAAGATAGCATTACACCAGAGAGAAGGAAATCAGAGGGTG
TTCTAGGGACTTCTGAAGAAGATGAACTAAAATCCTGTTTTTGGAAGCGACTAGGTTGGTCCGAATCATC
CAGGATAATCGTGCTGGATCAGAGTGACTTGTCAGACTGAGTCGAGCCTCTAGAACTATAGTGAGTCGTA
TTACGTAGATCCAGACATGATAAGATACATTGATGAGTTTGGACAAACCACAACTAGAATGCAGTGAAAA
AAATGCTTTATTTGTGAAATTTGTGATGCTATTGCTTTATTTGTAACCATTATAAGCTGCAATAAACAAG
TTAACAACAACAATTGCATTCATTTTATGTTTCAGGTTCAGGGGGAGGTGTGGGAGGTTTTTTAATTCGC
GGCCGCGGCGCCAATGCATTGGGCCCGGTACCCAGCTTTTGTTCCCTTTAGTGAGGGTTAATTGCGCGCT
TGGCGTAATCATGGTCATAGCTGTTTCCTGTGTGAAATTGTTATCCGCTCACAATTCCACACAACATACG
AGCCGGGAGCATAAAGTGTAAAGCCTGGGGTGCCTAATGAGTGAGCTAACTCACATTAATTGCGTTGCGC
TCACTGCCCGCTTTCCAGTCGGGAAACCTGTCGTGCCAGCTGCATTAATGAATCGGCCAACGCGCGGGGA
GAGGCGGTTTGCGTATTGGGCGCTCTTCCGCTTCCTCGCTCACTGACTCGCTGCGCTCGGTCGTTCGGCT
GCGGCGAGCGGTATCAGCTCACTCAAAGGCGGTAATACGGTTATCCACAGAATCAGGGGATAACGCAGGA
AAGAACATGTGAGCAAAAGGCCAGCAAAAGGCCAGGAACCGTAAAAAGGCCGCGTTGCTGGCGTTTTTCC
ATAGGCTCCGCCCCCCTGACGAGCATCACAAAAATCGACGCTCAAGTCAGAGGTGGCGAAACCCGACAGG
ACTATAAAGATACCAGGCGTTTCCCCCTGGAAGCTCCCTCGTGCGCTCTCCTGTTCCGACCCTGCCGCTT
ACCGGATACCTGTCCGCCTTTCTCCCTTCGGGAAGCGTGGCGCTTTCTCATAGCTCACGCTGTAGGTATC
TCAGTTCGGTGTAGGTCGTTCGCTCCAAGCTGGGCTGTGTGCACGAACCCCCCGTTCAGCCCGACCGCTG
CGCCTTATCCGGTAACTATCGTCTTGAGTCCAACCCGGTAAGACACGACTTATCGCCACTGGCAGCAGCC
ACTGGTAACAGGATTAGCAGAGCGAGGTATGTAGGCGGTGCTACAGAGTTCTTGAAGTGGTGGCCTAACT
ACGGCTACACTAGAAGAACAGTATTTGGTATCTGCGCTCTGCTGAAGCCAGTTACCTTCGGAAAAAGAGT
TGGTAGCTCTTGATCCGGCAAACAAACCACCGCTGGTAGCGGTGGTTTTTTTGTTTGCAAGCAGCAGATT
ACGCGCAGAAAAAAAGGATCTCAAGAAGATCCTTTGATCTTTTCTACGGGGTCTGACGCTCAGTGGAACG
AAAACTCACGTTAAGGGATTTTGGTCATGAGATTATCAAAAAGGATCTTCACCTAGATCCTTTTAAATTA
AAAATGAAGTTTTAAATCAATCTAAAGTATATATGAGTAAACTTGGTCTGACAGTTACCAATGCTTAATC
AGTGAGGCACCTATCTCAGCGATCTGTCTATTTCGTTCATCCATAGTTGCCTGACTCCCCGTCGTGTAGA
TAACTACGATACGGGAGGGCTTACCATCTGGCCCCAGTGCTGCAATGATACCGCGAGACCCACGCTCACC
GGCTCCAGATTTATCAGCAATAAACCAGCCAGCCGGAAGGGCCGAGCGCAGAAGTGGTCCTGCAACTTTA
TCCGCCTCCATCCAGTCTATTAATTGTTGCCGGGAAGCTAGAGTAAGTAGTTCGCCAGTTAATAGTTTGC
GCAACGTTGTTGCCATTGCTACAGGCATCGTGGTGTCACGCTCGTCGTTTGGTATGGCTTCATTCAGCTC
CGGTTCCCAACGATCAAGGCGAGTTACATGATCCCCCATGTTGTGCAAAAAAGCGGTTAGCTCCTTCGGT
CCTCCGATCGTTGTCAGAAGTAAGTTGGCCGCAGTGTTATCACTCATGGTTATGGCAGCACTGCATAATT
CTCTTACTGTCATGCCATCCGTAAGATGCTTTTCTGTGACTGGTGAGTACTCAACCAAGTCATTCTGAGA
ATAGTGTATGCGGCGACCGAGTTGCTCTTGCCCGGCGTCAATACGGGATAATACCGCGCCACATAGCAGA
ACTTTAAAAGTGCTCATCATTGGAAAACGTTCTTCGGGGCGAAAACTCTCAAGGATCTTACCGCTGTTGA
GATCCAGTTCGATGTAACCCACTCGTGCACCCAACTGATCTTCAGCATCTTTTACTTTCACCAGCGTTTC
TGGGTGAGCAAAAACAGGAAGGCAAAATGCCGCAAAAAAGGGAATAAGGGCGACACGGAAATGTTGAATA
CTCATACTCTTCCTTTTTCAATATTATTGAAGCATTTATCAGGGTTATTGTCTCATGAGCGGATACATAT
TTGAATGTATTTAGAAAAATAAACAAATAGGGGTTCCGCGCACATTTCCCCGAAAAGTGCCACCTAAATT
GTAAGCGTTAATATTTTGTTAAAATTCGCGTTAAATTTTTGTTAAATCAGCTCATTTTTTAACCAATAGG
CCGAAATCGGCAAAATCCCTTATAAATCAAAAGAATAGACCGAGATAGGGT
[37 nt withheld, positions 8032-8068]
AAAGAACGTGGACTCCAACGTCAAAGG
[49 nt withheld, positions 8096-8144]
T
[91 nt withheld, positions 8146-8236]
G
[124 nt withheld, positions 8238-8361]
CCCATTCGCCATTCAGGCTGCGCAACTGTTGGGAAGGGCGATCGGTGCGGGCCTCTTCGCTATTACGCCA
GTCGACCGCCAATTCAATATGGCGTATATGGACTCATGCCAATTCAATATGGTGGATCTGGACCTGTGCC
AATTCAATATGGCGTATATGGACTCGTGCCAATTCAATATGGTGGATCTGGACCCCAGCCAATTCAATAT
GGCGGACTTGGCACCATGCCAATTCAATATGGCGG
